Addgene plasmid #182606: pOME0244P
Purpose: PAN-RNA Human herpesvirus 8 strain JSC-1 clone BAC16, complete genome.
Depositing lab: Dirk Dittmer. Depositing organization: University of North Carolina at Chapel Hill.
Backbone
  Vector backbone: pCDNA3.1 (+)
  Vector type: Mammalian Expression
Growth in bacteria
  Bacterial resistance: Ampicillin, 100 μg/mL
  Growth temperature: 37°C
  Growth strain: DH5alpha
  Copy number: High Copy
Gene/Insert
  Gene/Insert name: PAN_RNA
  Species: Other
  Insert size (bp): 1093
  Cloning method: Unknown
Terms and licenses: Academic/Nonprofit Terms; Industry Terms: Not Available to Industry
How to cite: pOME0244P was a gift from Dirk Dittmer (Addgene plasmid # 182606 ; http://n2t.net/addgene:182606 ; RRID:Addgene_182606)
