[The description below was written by a language model from this plasmid's Addgene catalogue record and pLannotate feature annotations shown in this document.]
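Description:
pOME0244P is a mammalian expression plasmid built on the pcDNA3.1(+) backbone that carries the PAN RNA locus of Kaposi's sarcoma-associated herpesvirus (human herpesvirus 8), taken according to the record from the JSC-1 strain BAC16 clone. The sequenced plasmid is about 6.5 kb. It replicates in E. coli at high copy from a ColE1/pUC-type origin and is selected with ampicillin through the β-lactamase gene. It also has an f1 origin, which allows production of single-stranded DNA. For selection in mammalian cells, an SV40 early promoter drives the neomycin phosphotransferase gene, followed by an SV40 polyadenylation signal, which allows G418 selection of stable transfectants.

The roughly 1.1 kb insert lies between the human cytomegalovirus immediate-early enhancer/promoter and the bovine growth hormone polyadenylation signal, so it is transcribed constitutively after transfection. T7 and SP6 phage promoters flank the cloning region. T7 is oriented with the insert, so it could be used for sense in vitro transcription, and SP6 faces the opposite way. PAN (polyadenylated nuclear) RNA is an abundant long noncoding transcript made during the viral lytic cycle. The automated annotation labels the first part of the insert as a fragment of the K7 open reading frame, which fits with the overlap of K7 and PAN in the viral genome and does not indicate a separate payload. Several small annotated fragments (a truncated HIV-1 LTR, ble, lacI and bom) are probably short similarity matches within the backbone and not functional elements. No tags or reporters are recorded, and the cloning method is not stated. The plasmid appears suited to ectopic expression of PAN RNA in mammalian cells, although the record does not give a specific application.
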