Features (pLannotate 1.2.2; 21 found; start..end, strand, type, name):
     28..80      -  misc_feature   bom (fragment): basis of mobility region from pBR322
    235..614     +  enhancer       CMV enhancer: human cytomegalovirus immediate early enhancer
    615..818     +  promoter       CMV promoter: human cytomegalovirus (CMV) immediate early promoter
    814..847     +  LTR            5' LTR (truncated) (fragment): truncated 5' long terminal repeat (LTR) from HIV-1
    863..881     +  promoter       T7 promoter: promoter for bacteriophage T7 RNA polymerase
    895..1251    +  CDS            K7 (fragment): K7_HHV8P - Experimental evidence at protein level: Swiss-Prot protein existence level 1. Plays a role in the inhibition of host apoptosis to allow completion of the viral lytic replication and may thus favor the maintenance of persistent infection in infected host. From Human herpesvirus 8 type P (isolate GK18) (HHV-8) (Kaposi's sarcoma-associated herpesvirus).
   2054..2072    -  promoter       SP6 promoter: promoter for bacteriophage SP6 RNA polymerase
   2098..2322    +  polyA_signal   bGH poly(A) signal: bovine growth hormone polyadenylation signal
   2326..2347    +  promoter       SV40 promoter (fragment): SV40 enhancer and early promoter
   2368..2796    +  rep_origin     f1 ori (sequence partly withheld): f1 bacteriophage origin of replication; arrow indicates direction of (+) strand synthesis
   2810..3139    +  promoter       SV40 promoter: SV40 enhancer and early promoter
   3206..3997    +  CDS            neo: KKA2_KLEPN - Also known as kan, nptII. Experimental evidence at protein level: Swiss-Prot protein existence level 1. Resistance to kanamycin, neomycin, paromomycin, ribostamycin, butirosin and gentamicin B. From Klebsiella pneumoniae.
   4021..4179    +  CDS            ble (fragment): BLE_KLEPN - Experimental evidence at protein level: Swiss-Prot protein existence level 1. Binding protein with a strong affinity to the bleomycin family of antibiotics. Binds to CL990; an antimitotic-antibiotic compound. From Klebsiella pneumoniae.
   4174..4295    +  polyA_signal   SV40 poly(A) signal: SV40 polyadenylation signal
   4368..4384    -  protein_bind   lac operator: The lac repressor binds to the lac operator to inhibit transcription in E. coli. This inhibition can be relieved by adding lactose or isopropyl-β-D-thiogalactopyranoside (IPTG). lac repressor encoded by lacI
   4392..4422    -  promoter       lac promoter: promoter for the E. coli lac operon
   4437..4458    -  protein_bind   CAP binding site: CAP binding activates transcription in the presence of cAMP. E. coli catabolite activator protein
   4471..4563    -  CDS            lacI (fragment): lac repressor; lacI; The lac repressor binds to the lac operator to inhibit transcription in E. coli. This inhibition can be relieved by adding lactose or isopropyl-β-D-thiogalactopyranoside (IPTG).
   4746..5334    -  rep_origin     ori: high-copy-number ColE1/pMB1/pBR322/pUC origin of replication
   5505..6365    -  CDS            AmpR: β-lactamase; bla; confers resistance to ampicillin, carbenicillin, and related antibiotics
   6366..6470    -  promoter       AmpR promoter: bla
>Addgene plasmid #182606 | pOME0244P | addgene full sequence | sequence record 359455 | Addgene NGS Result
GACGGATCGGGAGATCTCCCGATCCCCTATGGTGCACTCTCAGTACAATCTGCTCTGATGCCGCATAGTT
AAGCCAGTATCTGCTCCCTGCTTGTGTGTTGGAGGTCGCTGAGTAGTGCGCGAGCAAAATTTAAGCTACA
ACAAGGCAAGGCTTGACCGACAATTGCATGAAGAATCTGCTTAGGGTTAGGCGTTTTGCGCTGCTTCGCG
ATGTACGGGCCAGATATACGCGTTGACATTGATTATTGACTAGTTATTAATAGTAATCAATTACGGGGTC
ATTAGTTCATAGCCCATATATGGAGTTCCGCGTTACATAACTTACGGTAAATGGCCCGCCTGGCTGACCG
CCCAACGACCCCCGCCCATTGACGTCAATAATGACGTATGTTCCCATAGTAACGCCAATAGGGACTTTCC
ATTGACGTCAATGGGTGGAGTATTTACGGTAAACTGCCCACTTGGCAGTACATCAAGTGTATCATATGCC
AAGTACGCCCCCTATTGACGTCAATGACGGTAAATGGCCCGCCTGGCATTATGCCCAGTACATGACCTTA
TGGGACTTTCCTACTTGGCAGTACATCTACGTATTAGTCATCGCTATTACCATGGTGATGCGGTTTTGGC
AGTACATCAATGGGCGTGGATAGCGGTTTGACTCACGGGGATTTCCAAGTCTCCACCCCATTGACGTCAA
TGGGAGTTTGTTTTGGCACCAAAATCAACGGGACTTTCCAAAATGTCGTAACAACTCCGCCCCATTGACG
CAAATGGGCGGTAGGCGTGTACGGTGGGAGGTCTATATAAGCAGAGCTCTCTGGCTAACTAGAGAACCCA
CTGCTTACTGGCTTATCGAAATTAATACGACTCACTATAGGGAGACCCAAGCTTGGTACCGAGCTCGGAT
CCTTTAGCACTGGGACTGCCCAGTCACCTTGGCTGCCGCTTCACCTATGGATTTTGTGCTCGCTGCTTGC
CTTCTTGCCGCTTCTGGTTTTCATTGGTGCCGCCGATTGTGGGTTGATTGCGTCGCTTTTGGCAATATAC
CCATCCTGGCTTTCGGCTAGGTTTTCCGTCCTACTTTTCCCACATTGGCCTGAGAGCTGTAGTACAAAAA
ACACCGCGCGGTCTGGAGCTCTCCATAAGCCCGCAGAACAAAAGCTGCGATTTGCCCAAAAACCTTGCCA
TGGCAACTATACAGTCACCCCTTGCGGGTTATTGCATTGGATTCAATCTCCAGGCCAGTTGTAGCCCCCT
TTTATGATATGCGAGGATACTTAACGTGTCTGAATGTGGAATATAATGTGAAAGGAAAGCAGCGCCCACT
GGTGTATCAGAACAGTGGTGCACTACCTATCTGCTCATTCGTTGTTTCGGTTCTGTGTTTGTCTGATTCT
TAGATAGTGTTGAGGTAATTCTAGAAAGCGGATTGAGTGTAAATCGGGCCACTTTGCCCTAAATGTGACA
ATCTGGATGTGTATCTTATTGGTGCGTTGTGAAGCATTTTAAAATGCGTTTTAGATTGTATCAGGCTAGT
GCTGTAATGGTGTGTTTATTTTTCCAGTGTAAGCAAGTCGATTTGAATGACATAGGCGACAAAGTGAGGT
GGCATTTGTCAGAAGTTTCAAAGTCGTGTAAGAACATTGGACTAAAGTGGTGTGCGGCAGCTGGGAGCGC
TCTTTCAATGTTAATGTTTTAATGTGTATGTTGTGTTGGAAGTTCCAGGCTAATATTTGATGTTTTGCTA
GGTTGACTAACGATGTTTTCTTGTAGGTGAAAGCGTTGTGTAACAATGATAACGGTGTTTTGGCTGGGTT
TTTCCTTGTTCGCACCGGACACCTCCAGTGACCAGACGGCAAGGTTTTTATCCCAGTGTATATTGGAAAA
ACATGTTATACTTTTGACAATTTAACGTGCCTAGAGCTCAAATTAAACTAATACCATAACGTAATGCAAC
TTACAACATAAATAAAGGTCAATGTTTAATCCAGAATTCTGCAGATATCCATCACACTGGCGGCCGCTCG
AGCATGCATCTAGAGGGCCCTATTCTATAGTGTCACCTAAATGCTAGAGCTCGCTGATCAGCCTCGACTG
TGCCTTCTAGTTGCCAGCCATCTGTTGTTTGCCCCTCCCCCGTGCCTTCCTTGACCCTGGAAGGTGCCAC
TCCCACTGTCCTTTCCTAATAAAATGAGGAAATTGCATCGCATTGTCTGAGTAGGTGTCATTCTATTCTG
GGGGGTGGGGTGGGGCAGGACAGCAAGGGGGAGGATTGGGAAGACAATAGCAGGCATGCTGGGGATGCGG
TGGGCTCTATGGCTTCTGAGGCGGAAAGAACCAGCTGGGGCTCTAGGGGGTATCCCC
[124 nt withheld, positions 2368-2491]
C
[91 nt withheld, positions 2493-2583]
A
[49 nt withheld, positions 2585-2633]
CCTTTGACGTTGGAGTCCACGTTCTTT
[37 nt withheld, positions 2661-2697]
ACCCTATCTCGGTCTATTCTTTTGATTTATAAGGGATTTTGCCGATTTCGGCCTATTGGTTAAAAAATGA
GCTGATTTAACAAAAATTTAACGCGAATTAATTCTGTGGAATGTGTGTCAGTTAGGGTGTGGAAAGTCCC
CAGGCTCCCCAGCAGGCAGAAGTATGCAAAGCATGCATCTCAATTAGTCAGCAACCAGGTGTGGAAAGTC
CCCAGGCTCCCCAGCAGGCAGAAGTATGCAAAGCATGCATCTCAATTAGTCAGCAACCATAGTCCCGCCC
CTAACTCCGCCCATCCCGCCCCTAACTCCGCCCAGTTCCGCCCATTCTCCGCCCCATGGCTGACTAATTT
TTTTTATTTATGCAGAGGCCGAGGCCGCCTCTGCCTCTGAGCTATTCCAGAAGTAGTGAGGAGGCTTTTT
TGGAGGCCTAGGCTTTTGCAAAAAGCTCCCGGGAGCTTGTATATCCATTTTCGGATCTGATCAAGAGACA
GGATGAGGATCGTTTCGCATGATTGAACAAGATGGATTGCACGCAGGTTCTCCGGCCGCTTGGGTGGAGA
GGCTATTCGGCTATGACTGGGCACAACAGACAATCGGCTGCTCTGATGCCGCCGTGTTCCGGCTGTCAGC
GCAGGGGCGCCCGGTTCTTTTTGTCAAGACCGACCTGTCCGGTGCCCTGAATGAACTGCAGGACGAGGCA
GCGCGGCTATCGTGGCTGGCCACGACGGGCGTTCCTTGCGCAGCTGTGCTCGACGTTGTCACTGAAGCGG
GAAGGGACTGGCTGCTATTGGGCGAAGTGCCGGGGCAGGATCTCCTGTCATCTCACCTTGCTCCTGCCGA
GAAAGTATCCATCATGGCTGATGCAATGCGGCGGCTGCATACGCTTGATCCGGCTACCTGCCCATTCGAC
CACCAAGCGAAACATCGCATCGAGCGAGCACGTACTCGGATGGAAGCCGGTCTTGTCGATCAGGATGATC
TGGACGAAGAGCATCAGGGGCTCGCGCCAGCCGAACTGTTCGCCAGGCTCAAGGCGCGCATGCCCGACGG
CGAGGATCTCGTCGTGACCCATGGCGATGCCTGCTTGCCGAATATCATGGTGGAAAATGGCCGCTTTTCT
GGATTCATCGACTGTGGCCGGCTGGGTGTGGCGGACCGCTATCAGGACATAGCGTTGGCTACCCGTGATA
TTGCTGAAGAGCTTGGCGGCGAATGGGCTGACCGCTTCCTCGTGCTTTACGGTATCGCCGCTCCCGATTC
GCAGCGCATCGCCTTCTATCGCCTTCTTGACGAGTTCTTCTGAGCGGGACTCTGGGGTTCGAAATGACCG
ACCAAGCGACGCCCAACCTGCCATCACGAGATTTCGATTCCACCGCCGCCTTCTATGAAAGGTTGGGCTT
CGGAATCGTTTTCCGGGACGCCGGCTGGATGATCCTCCAGCGCGGGGATCTCATGCTGGAGTTCTTCGCC
CACCCCAACTTGTTTATTGCAGCTTATAATGGTTACAAATAAAGCAATAGCATCACAAATTTCACAAATA
AAGCATTTTTTTCACTGCATTCTAGTTGTGGTTTGTCCAAACTCATCAATGTATCTTATCATGTCTGTAT
ACCGTCGACCTCTAGCTAGAGCTTGGCGTAATCATGGTCATAGCTGTTTCCTGTGTGAAATTGTTATCCG
CTCACAATTCCACACAACATACGAGCCGGAAGCATAAAGTGTAAAGCCTGGGGTGCCTAATGAGTGAGCT
AACTCACATTAATTGCGTTGCGCTCACTGCCCGCTTTCCAGTCGGGAAACCTGTCGTGCCAGCTGCATTA
ATGAATCGGCCAACGCGCGGGGAGAGGCGGTTTGCGTATTGGGCGCTCTTCCGCTTCCTCGCTCACTGAC
TCGCTGCGCTCGGTCGTTCGGCTGCGGCGAGCGGTATCAGCTCACTCAAAGGCGGTAATACGGTTATCCA
CAGAATCAGGGGATAACGCAGGAAAGAACATGTGAGCAAAAGGCCAGCAAAAGGCCAGGAACCGTAAAAA
GGCCGCGTTGCTGGCGTTTTTCCATAGGCTCCGCCCCCCTGACGAGCATCACAAAAATCGACGCTCAAGT
CAGAGGTGGCGAAACCCGACAGGACTATAAAGATACCAGGCGTTTCCCCCTGGAAGCTCCCTCGTGCGCT
CTCCTGTTCCGACCCTGCCGCTTACCGGATACCTGTCCGCCTTTCTCCCTTCGGGAAGCGTGGCGCTTTC
TCATAGCTCACGCTGTAGGTATCTCAGTTCGGTGTAGGTCGTTCGCTCCAAGCTGGGCTGTGTGCACGAA
CCCCCCGTTCAGCCCGACCGCTGCGCCTTATCCGGTAACTATCGTCTTGAGTCCAACCCGGTAAGACACG
ACTTATCGCCACTGGCAGCAGCCACTGGTAACAGGATTAGCAGAGCGAGGTATGTAGGCGGTGCTACAGA
GTTCTTGAAGTGGTGGCCTAACTACGGCTACACTAGAAGAACAGTATTTGGTATCTGCGCTCTGCTGAAG
CCAGTTACCTTCGGAAAAAGAGTTGGTAGCTCTTGATCCGGCAAACAAACCACCGCTGGTAGCGGTGGTT
TTTTTGTTTGCAAGCAGCAGATTACGCGCAGAAAAAAAGGATCTCAAGAAGATCCTTTGATCTTTTCTAC
GGGGTCTGACGCTCAGTGGAACGAAAACTCACGTTAAGGGATTTTGGTCATGAGATTATCAAAAAGGATC
TTCACCTAGATCCTTTTAAATTAAAAATGAAGTTTTAAATCAATCTAAAGTATATATGAGTAAACTTGGT
CTGACAGTTACCAATGCTTAATCAGTGAGGCACCTATCTCAGCGATCTGTCTATTTCGTTCATCCATAGT
TGCCTGACTCCCCGTCGTGTAGATAACTACGATACGGGAGGGCTTACCATCTGGCCCCAGTGCTGCAATG
ATACCGCGAGACCCACGCTCACCGGCTCCAGATTTATCAGCAATAAACCAGCCAGCCGGAAGGGCCGAGC
GCAGAAGTGGTCCTGCAACTTTATCCGCCTCCATCCAGTCTATTAATTGTTGCCGGGAAGCTAGAGTAAG
TAGTTCGCCAGTTAATAGTTTGCGCAACGTTGTTGCCATTGCTACAGGCATCGTGGTGTCACGCTCGTCG
TTTGGTATGGCTTCATTCAGCTCCGGTTCCCAACGATCAAGGCGAGTTACATGATCCCCCATGTTGTGCA
AAAAAGCGGTTAGCTCCTTCGGTCCTCCGATCGTTGTCAGAAGTAAGTTGGCCGCAGTGTTATCACTCAT
GGTTATGGCAGCACTGCATAATTCTCTTACTGTCATGCCATCCGTAAGATGCTTTTCTGTGACTGGTGAG
TACTCAACCAAGTCATTCTGAGAATAGTGTATGCGGCGACCGAGTTGCTCTTGCCCGGCGTCAATACGGG
ATAATACCGCGCCACATAGCAGAACTTTAAAAGTGCTCATCATTGGAAAACGTTCTTCGGGGCGAAAACT
CTCAAGGATCTTACCGCTGTTGAGATCCAGTTCGATGTAACCCACTCGTGCACCCAACTGATCTTCAGCA
TCTTTTACTTTCACCAGCGTTTCTGGGTGAGCAAAAACAGGAAGGCAAAATGCCGCAAAAAAGGGAATAA
GGGCGACACGGAAATGTTGAATACTCATACTCTTCCTTTTTCAATATTATTGAAGCATTTATCAGGGTTA
TTGTCTCATGAGCGGATACATATTTGAATGTATTTAGAAAAATAAACAAATAGGGGTTCCGCGCACATTT
CCCCGAAAAGTGCCACCTGACGTC
