>Addgene plasmid #182606 | pOME0244P | depositor partial sequence | sequence record 353527 | Insert
GGATCCTTTAGCACTGGGACTGCCCAGTCACCTTGGCTGCCGCTTCACCTATGGATTTTGTGCTCGCTGC
TTGCCTTCTTGCCGCTTCTGGTTTTCATTGGTGCCGCCGATTGTGGGTTGATTGCGTCGCTTTTGGCAAT
ATACCCATCCTGGCTTTCGGCTAGGTTTTCCGTCCTACTTTTCCCACATTGGCCTGAGAGCTGTAGTACA
AAAAACACCGCGCGGTCTGGAGCTCTCCATAAGCCCGCAGAACAAAAGCTGCGATTTGCCCAAAAACCTT
GCCATGGCAACTATACAGTCACCCCTTGCGGGTTATTGCATTGGATTCAATCTCCAGGCCAGTTGTAGCC
CCCTTTTATGATATGCGAGGATACTTAACGTGTCTGAATGTGGAATATAATGTGAAAGGAAAGCAGCGCC
CACTGGTGTATCAGAACAGTGGTGCACTACCTATCTGCTCATTCGTTGTTTCGGTTCTGTGTTTGTCTGA
TTCTTAGATAGTGTTGAGGTAATTCTAGAAAGCGGATTGAGTGTAAATCGGGCCACTTTGCCCTAAATGT
GACAATCTGGATGTGTATCTTATTGGTGCGTTGTGAAGCATTTTAAAATGCGTTTTAGATTGTATCAGGC
TAGTGCTGTAATGGTGTGTTTATTTTTCCAGTGTAAGCAAGTCGATTTGAATGACATAGGCGACAAAGTG
AGGTGGCATTTGTCAGAAGTTTCAAAGTCGTGTAAGAACATTGGACTAAAGTGGTGTGCGGCAGCTGGGA
GCGCTCTTTCAATGTTAATGTTTTAATGTGTATGTTGTGTTGGAAGTTCCAGGCTAATATTTGATGTTTT
GCTAGGTTGACTAACGATGTTTTCTTGTAGGTGAAAGCGTTGTGTAACAATGATAACGGTGTTTTGGCTG
GGTTTTTCCTTGTTCGCACCGGACACCTCCAGTGACCAGACGGCAAGGTTTTTATCCCAGTGTATATTGG
AAAAACATGTTATACTTTTGACAATTTAACGTGCCTAGAGCTCAAATTAAACTAATACCATAACGTAATG
CAACTTACAACATAAATAAAGGTCAATGTTTAATCCAGAATTC
